Addgene plasmid #13639: pcDNA3 PARL-FLAG-CT wild type
Depositing lab: Luca Pellegrini. Depositing organization: Universite Laval. Publication: Self-regulated cleavage of the mitochondrial intramembrane-cleaving protease PARL yields Pbeta, a nuclear-targeted peptide. Sik A, Passer BJ, Koonin EV, Pellegrini L. J Biol Chem. 2004 Apr 9. 279(15):15323-9. 10.1074/jbc.M313756200 PubMed 14732705.
Backbone
  Vector backbone: pcDNA3
  Backbone manufacturer: Invitrogen
  Backbone size w/o insert (bp): 5446
  Vector type: Mammalian Expression
Growth in bacteria
  Bacterial resistance: Ampicillin, 100 μg/mL
  Growth temperature: 37°C
  Growth strain: DH5alpha
  Copy number: High Copy
Gene/Insert
  Gene/Insert name: Presenilin-associated rhomboid-like (alt name: PARL)
  Species: H. sapiens (human)
  Insert size (bp): 1164
  GenBank ID: AF197937
  Entrez Gene: PARL (a.k.a. PRO2207, PSARL, PSARL1, PSENIP2, RHBDS1); PARL (a.k.a. PARL)
  Tag / fusion protein: FLAG (C terminal on insert)
  Cloning method: Restriction Enzyme; 5′ cloning site EcoRI (not destroyed); 3′ cloning site XbaI (not destroyed)
  Sequencing primers: 5′ GTACGGTGGGAGGTCTATAT
Terms and licenses: Academic/Nonprofit Terms; Industry Terms: Not Available to Industry
How to cite: pcDNA3 PARL-FLAG-CT wild type was a gift from Luca Pellegrini (Addgene plasmid # 13639 ; http://n2t.net/addgene:13639 ; RRID:Addgene_13639)
