[The description below was written by a language model from this plasmid's Addgene catalogue record.]
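Description:
pcDNA3 PARL-FLAG-CT wild type is a mammalian expression plasmid built on the commercial pcDNA3 backbone (5446 bp without insert). It carries the wild-type human cDNA for presenilin-associated rhomboid-like protein (PARL), a mitochondrial intramembrane-cleaving protease of the rhomboid family. The 1164 bp insert was cloned between EcoRI and XbaI sites, both of which remain intact, and encodes PARL fused at its C terminus to a FLAG epitope tag. The plasmid is propagated in E. coli as a high-copy construct under ampicillin selection.

No feature table accompanies the record, so the regulatory elements are not individually listed. As a standard vector, pcDNA3 generally drives its insert from the CMV immediate-early promoter with a downstream polyadenylation signal, and it also carries a neomycin resistance cassette for G418 selection of stable mammalian transfectants. These features are inferred from the backbone's identity rather than from annotation of this particular plasmid.

The C-terminal FLAG tag allows the expressed protein, and any processed fragments that retain the C terminus, to be detected or immunoprecipitated with anti-FLAG antibodies. This suits the associated study, which examined self-regulated cleavage of PARL and the release of an N-terminal-derived, nuclear-targeted peptide termed Pbeta. The "wild type" designation suggests that the construct serves as the reference form for comparison with mutant PARL versions, although the record does not describe any such companion plasmids. Typical applications would be transient or stable expression of tagged PARL in cultured mammalian cells to study its proteolytic processing, localization and function.
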