>Addgene plasmid #13639 | pcDNA3 PARL-FLAG-CT wild type | addgene partial sequence | sequence record 19984 | CMV-F 5'-CGCAAATGGGCGGTAGGCGTG-3'
GGCGCAGAGTGGCTGGGGCTGCGGCCAGGCGTGGGGTGCGTCGGTGGGCGGCCGCAGCTGCGAGGAGCTC
ACTGCGGTCCTAACCCCGCCGCAGCTCCTCGGACGCAGGTTTAACTTCTTTATTCAACAAAAATGCGGAT
TCAGAAAAGCACCCAGGAAGGTTGAACCTCGAAGATCAGACCCAGGGACAAGTGGTGAAGCATACAAGAG
AAGTGCTTTGATTCCTCCTGTGGAAGAAACAGTCTTTTATCCTTCTCCCTATCCTATAAGGAGTCTCATA
AAACCTTTATTTTTTACTGTTGGGTTTACAGGCTGTGCATTTGGATCAGCTGCTATTTGGCAATATGAAT
CACTGAAATCCAGGGTCCAGAGTTATTTTGATGGTATAAAAGCTGATTGGTTGGATAGCATAAGACCACA
AAAAGAAGGAGACTTCAGAAAGGAGATTAACAAGTGGTGGAATAACCTAAGTGATGGCCAGCGGACTGTG
ACAGGTATTATAGCTGCAAATGTCCTTGTATTCTGTTTATGGAGAGTACCTTCTCTGCAGCGGACAATGA
TCAGATATTTCACATCGAATCCAGCCTCAAAGGTCCTTTGTTCTCCAATGTTGCTGTCAACATTCAGTCA
CTTCTCCTTATTTCACATGGCAGCAAATATG
